Addgene plasmid #219185: SFFV-KLF6-Brd 242
Purpose: Transcription factor KLF6 with a specific barcode assigned.
Depositing lab: Filipe Pereira. Depositing organization: Center for Neuroscience and Cell Biology, University of Coimbra. Publication: A combinatorial transcription factor screening platform for immune cell reprogramming. Kurochkin I, Altman AR, Caiado I, Pertiga-Cabral D, Halitzki E, Minaeva M, Zimmermannova O, Henriques-Oliveira L, Klein D, Nair M, Oliveira D, Cajal LR, Knittel R, Feick C, Ringner M, Martin M, Cirovic B, Pires CF, Rosa FF, Sitnicka E, Theis FJ, Pereira CF. Cell Syst. 2026 Jan 21;17(1):101457. doi: 10.1016/j.cels.2025.101457. Epub 2026 Jan 14. PubMed 41539305.
Backbone
  Vector backbone: SFFV-MCS
  Backbone size w/o insert (bp): 6638
  Vector type: Lentiviral
Growth in bacteria
  Bacterial resistance: Ampicillin, 100 μg/mL
  Growth temperature: 37°C
  Growth strain: NEB Stable
  Copy number: High Copy
Gene/Insert
  Gene/Insert name: KLF6
  Species: H. sapiens (human)
  Insert size (bp): 852
  Entrez Gene: KLF6 (a.k.a. BCD1, CBA1, COPEB, CPBP, GBF, PAC1, ST12, ZF9)
  Promoter: The spleen focus-forming virus (SFFV) promoter
  Cloning method: Restriction Enzyme; 5′ cloning site Bsp119I (not destroyed); 3′ cloning site BstHI (not destroyed)
Terms and licenses: Academic/Nonprofit Terms; Industry Terms: Not Available to Industry
Depositor comments: Barcode sequence cloned into XbaI restriction site. Design of plasmid is as follows: SFFV-[TF sequence]-WPRE-[Barcode sequence].
How to cite: SFFV-KLF6-Brd 242 was a gift from Filipe Pereira (Addgene plasmid # 219185 ; http://n2t.net/addgene:219185 ; RRID:Addgene_219185)
