[The description below was written by a language model from this plasmid's Addgene catalogue record and pLannotate feature annotations shown in this document.]
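Description:
SFFV-KLF6-Brd 242 is a third-generation-style, self-inactivating HIV-1 lentiviral transfer plasmid built on the SFFV-MCS backbone to express the human transcription factor KLF6 together with a construct-specific DNA barcode. It is propagated in E. coli through a high-copy ColE1/pUC-type origin and selected with ampicillin via the β-lactamase gene. The backbone also retains an f1 origin, lac regulatory remnants, T3 and T7 promoters, and an SV40 origin and poly(A) signal outside the viral region.

The viral cassette begins with an RSV promoter fused to a truncated 5' LTR, which drives Tat-independent transcription of the genomic RNA in packaging cells. This is followed by the Ψ packaging signal with a partial gag sequence, the Rev response element for nuclear export of the unspliced transcript, and the cPPT/CTS, which aids nuclear import of the reverse-transcribed genome. Downstream, the spleen focus-forming virus LTR promoter, a strong promoter commonly used in haematopoietic cells, drives the roughly 850 bp KLF6 coding sequence. KLF6 sits between multiple cloning site fragments, and no tag or reporter is annotated. A WPRE follows to enhance transcript stability and expression. According to the depositor, the barcode was cloned into an XbaI site after the WPRE, although it is not itself annotated in the feature table. Because it lies upstream of the ΔU3 3' LTR, the barcode would be carried on the transcript and integrated with the provirus.

The plasmid belongs to a barcoded transcription factor collection made for combinatorial screening of factors that reprogram cells toward immune cell identities. In such screens the barcode identifies which factors each transduced cell received.
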