Features (pLannotate 1.2.2; 29 found; start..end, strand, type, name):
     94..112     -  promoter       T7 promoter: promoter for bacteriophage T7 RNA polymerase
    120..275     +  CDS            lacZα (fragment): LacZα fragment of β-galactosidase; lacZ fragment
    280..708     +  rep_origin     f1 ori (sequence partly withheld): f1 bacteriophage origin of replication; arrow indicates direction of (+) strand synthesis
    761..865     +  promoter       AmpR promoter: bla
    866..1726    +  CDS            AmpR: β-lactamase; bla; confers resistance to ampicillin, carbenicillin, and related antibiotics
   1897..2485    +  rep_origin     ori: high-copy-number ColE1/pMB1/pBR322/pUC origin of replication
   2668..2760    +  CDS            lacI (fragment): lac repressor; lacI; The lac repressor binds to the lac operator to inhibit transcription in E. coli. This inhibition can be relieved by adding lactose or isopropyl-β-D-thiogalactopyranoside (IPTG).
   2773..2794    +  protein_bind   CAP binding site: CAP binding activates transcription in the presence of cAMP. E. coli catabolite activator protein
   2809..2839    +  promoter       lac promoter: promoter for the E. coli lac operon
   2847..2863    +  protein_bind   lac operator: The lac repressor binds to the lac operator to inhibit transcription in E. coli. This inhibition can be relieved by adding lactose or isopropyl-β-D-thiogalactopyranoside (IPTG). lac repressor encoded by lacI
   2908..2926    +  promoter       T3 promoter: promoter for bacteriophage T3 RNA polymerase
   2954..3180    +  promoter       RSV promoter: Rous sarcoma virus enhancer/promoter
   3181..3361    +  LTR            5' LTR (truncated): truncated 5' long terminal repeat (LTR) from HIV-1
   3408..3533    +  misc_feature   HIV-1 Ψ: packaging signal of human immunodeficiency virus type 1
   3517..3880    +  CDS            HIV-1 gag (fragment): gag protein from human immunodeficiency virus 1; gag
   4026..4259    +  misc_feature   RRE: The Rev response element (RRE) of HIV-1 allows for Rev-dependent mRNA export from the nucleus to the cytoplasm.
   4636..4736    +  CDS            Rev (fragment): human immunodeficiency virus 1 (HIV-1) Rev protein; rev; enhances nuclear export of unspliced and incompletely spliced viral mRNAs
   4755..4872    +  misc_feature   cPPT/CTS: central polypurine tract and central termination sequence of HIV-1
   4906..5307    +  promoter       SFFV promoter: spleen focus-forming virus long terminal repeat (LTR) promoter
   5317..5340    +  misc_feature   MCS (fragment): pBluescript multiple cloning site
   5365..6213    +  CDS            KLF6: KLF6_HUMAN - Also known as BCD1, COPEB, CPBP, ST12. Experimental evidence at protein level: Swiss-Prot protein existence level 1. Transcriptional activator (By similarity). Binds a GC box motif. Could play a role in B-cell growth and development. From Homo sapiens (Human).
   6224..6249    +  misc_feature   MCS (fragment): pBluescript multiple cloning site
   6249..6308    +  CDS            S (fragment): HBSAG_WHV6 - Experimental evidence at transcript level: Swiss-Prot protein existence level 2. The middle envelope protein plays an important role in the budding of the virion. It is involved in the induction of budding in a nucleocapsid independent way. In this process the majority of envelope proteins bud to form subviral lipoprotein particles of 22 nm of diameter that do not contain a nucleocapsid (By similarity). From Woodchuck hepatitis B virus (isolate w64/pWS23) (WHV).
   6440..6843    +  misc_feature   WPRE: woodchuck hepatitis virus posttranscriptional regulatory element
   6901..6960    +  CDS            nef (fragment): NEF_HV1Z2 - Experimental evidence at protein level: Swiss-Prot protein existence level 1. Extracellular Nef protein targets CD4(+) T-lymphocytes for apoptosis by interacting with CXCR4 surface receptors. From Human immunodeficiency virus type 1 group M subtype D (isolate Z2/CDC-Z34) (HIV-1).
   6962..7195    +  LTR            3' LTR (ΔU3): self-inactivating 3' long terminal repeat (LTR) from HIV-1
   7267..7388    +  polyA_signal   SV40 poly(A) signal: SV40 polyadenylation signal
   7407..7428    +  rep_origin     SV40 ori (fragment): SV40 origin of replication
   7428..73      +  rep_origin     SV40 ori (across the origin): SV40 origin of replication
>Addgene plasmid #219185 | SFFV-KLF6-Brd 242 | addgene full sequence | sequence record 448967 | Addgene NGS Result
ATTTATGCAGAGGCCGAGGCCGCCTCGGCCTCTGAGCTATTCCAGAAGTAGTGAGGAGGCTTTTTTGGAG
GCCTAGGGACGTACCCAATTCGCCCTATAGTGAGTCGTATTACGCGCGCTCACTGGCCGTCGTTTTACAA
CGTCGTGACTGGGAAAACCCTGGCGTTACCCAACTTAATCGCCTTGCAGCACATCCCCCTTTCGCCAGCT
GGCGTAATAGCGAAGAGGCCCGCACCGATCGCCCTTCCCAACAGTTGCGCAGCCTGAATGGCGAATGGG
[124 nt withheld, positions 280-403]
C
[91 nt withheld, positions 405-495]
A
[49 nt withheld, positions 497-545]
CCTTTGACGTTGGAGTCCACGTTCTTT
[37 nt withheld, positions 573-609]
ACCCTATCTCGGTCTATTCTTTTGATTTATAAGGGATTTTGCCGATTTCGGCCTATTGGTTAAAAAATGA
GCTGATTTAACAAAAATTTAACGCGAATTTTAACAAAATATTAACGCTTACAATTTAGGTGGCACTTTTC
GGGGAAATGTGCGCGGAACCCCTATTTGTTTATTTTTCTAAATACATTCAAATATGTATCCGCTCATGAG
ACAATAACCCTGATAAATGCTTCAATAATATTGAAAAAGGAAGAGTATGAGTATTCAACATTTCCGTGTC
GCCCTTATTCCCTTTTTTGCGGCATTTTGCCTTCCTGTTTTTGCTCACCCAGAAACGCTGGTGAAAGTAA
AAGATGCTGAAGATCAGTTGGGTGCACGAGTGGGTTACATCGAACTGGATCTCAACAGCGGTAAGATCCT
TGAGAGTTTTCGCCCCGAAGAACGTTTTCCAATGATGAGCACTTTTAAAGTTCTGCTATGTGGCGCGGTA
TTATCCCGTATTGACGCCGGGCAAGAGCAACTCGGTCGCCGCATACACTATTCTCAGAATGACTTGGTTG
AGTACTCACCAGTCACAGAAAAGCATCTTACGGATGGCATGACAGTAAGAGAATTATGCAGTGCTGCCAT
AACCATGAGTGATAACACTGCGGCCAACTTACTTCTGACAACGATCGGAGGACCGAAGGAGCTAACCGCT
TTTTTGCACAACATGGGGGATCATGTAACTCGCCTTGATCGTTGGGAACCGGAGCTGAATGAAGCCATAC
CAAACGACGAGCGTGACACCACGATGCCTGTAGCAATGGCAACAACGTTGCGCAAACTATTAACTGGCGA
ACTACTTACTCTAGCTTCCCGGCAACAATTAATAGACTGGATGGAGGCGGATAAAGTTGCAGGACCACTT
CTGCGCTCGGCCCTTCCGGCTGGCTGGTTTATTGCTGATAAATCTGGAGCCGGTGAGCGTGGGTCTCGCG
GTATCATTGCAGCACTGGGGCCAGATGGTAAGCCCTCCCGTATCGTAGTTATCTACACGACGGGGAGTCA
GGCAACTATGGATGAACGAAATAGACAGATCGCTGAGATAGGTGCCTCACTGATTAAGCATTGGTAACTG
TCAGACCAAGTTTACTCATATATACTTTAGATTGATTTAAAACTTCATTTTTAATTTAAAAGGATCTAGG
TGAAGATCCTTTTTGATAATCTCATGACCAAAATCCCTTAACGTGAGTTTTCGTTCCACTGAGCGTCAGA
CCCCGTAGAAAAGATCAAAGGATCTTCTTGAGATCCTTTTTTTCTGCGCGTAATCTGCTGCTTGCAAACA
AAAAAACCACCGCTACCAGCGGTGGTTTGTTTGCCGGATCAAGAGCTACCAACTCTTTTTCCGAAGGTAA
CTGGCTTCAGCAGAGCGCAGATACCAAATACTGTTCTTCTAGTGTAGCCGTAGTTAGGCCACCACTTCAA
GAACTCTGTAGCACCGCCTACATACCTCGCTCTGCTAATCCTGTTACCAGTGGCTGCTGCCAGTGGCGAT
AAGTCGTGTCTTACCGGGTTGGACTCAAGACGATAGTTACCGGATAAGGCGCAGCGGTCGGGCTGAACGG
GGGGTTCGTGCACACAGCCCAGCTTGGAGCGAACGACCTACACCGAACTGAGATACCTACAGCGTGAGCT
ATGAGAAAGCGCCACGCTTCCCGAAGGGAGAAAGGCGGACAGGTATCCGGTAAGCGGCAGGGTCGGAACA
GGAGAGCGCACGAGGGAGCTTCCAGGGGGAAACGCCTGGTATCTTTATAGTCCTGTCGGGTTTCGCCACC
TCTGACTTGAGCGTCGATTTTTGTGATGCTCGTCAGGGGGGCGGAGCCTATGGAAAAACGCCAGCAACGC
GGCCTTTTTACGGTTCCTGGCCTTTTGCTGGCCTTTTGCTCACATGTTCTTTCCTGCGTTATCCCCTGAT
TCTGTGGATAACCGTATTACCGCCTTTGAGTGAGCTGATACCGCTCGCCGCAGCCGAACGACCGAGCGCA
GCGAGTCAGTGAGCGAGGAAGCGGAAGAGCGCCCAATACGCAAACCGCCTCTCCCCGCGCGTTGGCCGAT
TCATTAATGCAGCTGGCACGACAGGTTTCCCGACTGGAAAGCGGGCAGTGAGCGCAACGCAATTAATGTG
AGTTAGCTCACTCATTAGGCACCCCAGGCTTTACACTTTATGCTTCCGGCTCGTATGTTGTGTGGAATTG
TGAGCGGATAACAATTTCACACAGGAAACAGCTATGACCATGATTACGCCAAGCGCGCAATTAACCCTCA
CTAAAGGGAACAAAAGCTGGAGCTGCAAGCTTAATGTAGTCTTATGCAATACTCTTGTAGTCTTGCAACA
TGGTAACGATGAGTTAGCAACATGCCTTACAAGGAGAGAAAAAGCACCGTGCATGCCGATTGGTGGAAGT
AAGGTGGTACGATCGTGCCTTATTAGGAAGGCAACAGACGGGTCTGACATGGATTGGACGAACCACTGAA
TTGCCGCATTGCAGAGATATTGTATTTAAGTGCCTAGCTCGATACATAAACGGGTCTCTCTGGTTAGACC
AGATCTGAGCCTGGGAGCTCTCTGGCTAACTAGGGAACCCACTGCTTAAGCCTCAATAAAGCTTGCCTTG
AGTGCTTCAAGTAGTGTGTGCCCGTCTGTTGTGTGACTCTGGTAACTAGAGATCCCTCAGACCCTTTTAG
TCAGTGTGGAAAATCTCTAGCAGTGGCGCCCGAACAGGGACTTGAAAGCGAAAGGGAAACCAGAGGAGCT
CTCTCGACGCAGGACTCGGCTTGCTGAAGCGCGCACGGCAAGAGGCGAGGGGCGGCGACTGGTGAGTACG
CCAAAAATTTTGACTAGCGGAGGCTAGAAGGAGAGAGATGGGTGCGAGAGCGTCAGTATTAAGCGGGGGA
GAATTAGATCGCGATGGGAAAAAATTCGGTTAAGGCCAGGGGGAAAGAAAAAATATAAATTAAAACATAT
AGTATGGGCAAGCAGGGAGCTAGAACGATTCGCAGTTAATCCTGGCCTGTTAGAAACATCAGAAGGCTGT
AGACAAATACTGGGACAGCTACAACCATCCCTTCAGACAGGATCAGAAGAACTTAGATCATTATATAATA
CAGTAGCAACCCTCTATTGTGTGCATCAAAGGATAGAGATAAAAGACACCAAGGAAGCTTTAGACAAGAT
AGAGGAAGAGCAAAACAAAAGTAAGACCACCGCACAGCAAGCGGCCGCTGATCTTCAGACCTGGAGGAGG
AGATATGAGGGACAATTGGAGAAGTGAATTATATAAATATAAAGTAGTAAAAATTGAACCATTAGGAGTA
GCACCCACCAAGGCAAAGAGAAGAGTGGTGCAGAGAGAAAAAAGAGCAGTGGGAATAGGAGCTTTGTTCC
TTGGGTTCTTGGGAGCAGCAGGAAGCACTATGGGCGCAGCGTCAATGACGCTGACGGTACAGGCCAGACA
ATTATTGTCTGGTATAGTGCAGCAGCAGAACAATTTGCTGAGGGCTATTGAGGCGCAACAGCATCTGTTG
CAACTCACAGTCTGGGGCATCAAGCAGCTCCAGGCAAGAATCCTGGCTGTGGAAAGATACCTAAAGGATC
AACAGCTCCTGGGGATTTGGGGTTGCTCTGGAAAACTCATTTGCACCACTGCTGTGCCTTGGAATGCTAG
TTGGAGTAATAAATCTCTGGAACAGATTTGGAATCACACGACCTGGATGGAGTGGGACAGAGAAATTAAC
AATTACACAAGCTTAATACACTCCTTAATTGAAGAATCGCAAAACCAGCAAGAAAAGAATGAACAAGAAT
TATTGGAATTAGATAAATGGGCAAGTTTGTGGAATTGGTTTAACATAACAAATTGGCTGTGGTATATAAA
ATTATTCATAATGATAGTAGGAGGCTTGGTAGGTTTAAGAATAGTTTTTGCTGTACTTTCTATAGTGAAT
AGAGTTAGGCAGGGATATTCACCATTATCGTTTCAGACCCACCTCCCAACCCCGAGGGGACCCGACAGGC
CCGAAGGAATAGAAGAAGAAGGTGGAGAGAGAGACAGAGACAGATCCATTCGATTAGTGAACGGATCTCG
ACGGTATCGGTTAACTTTTAAAAGAAAAGGGGGGATTGGGGGGTACAGTGCAGGGGAAAGAATAGTAGAC
ATAATAGCAACAGACATACAAACTAAAGAATTACAAAAACAAATTACAAAAATTCAAAATTTTATCGATC
ACGAGACTAGCCTCGAGCTGGCTGCAGTAACGCCATTTTGCAAGGCATGGAAAAATACCAAACCAAGAAT
AGAGAAGTTCAGATCAAGGGCGGGTACATGAAAATAGCTAACGTTGGGCCAAACAGGATATCTGCGGTGA
GCAGTTTCGGCCCCGGCCCGGGGCCAAGAACAGATGGTCACCGCAGTTTCGGCCCCGGCCCGAGGCCAAG
AACAGATGGTCCCCAGATATGGCCCAACCCTCAGCAGTTTCTTAAGACCCATCAGATGTTTCCAGGCTCC
CCCAAGGACCTGAAATGACCCTGCGCCTTATTTGAATTAACCAATCAGCCTGCTTCTCGCTTCTGTTCGC
GCGCTTCTGCTTCCCGAGCTCTATAAAAGAGCTCACAACCCCTCACTCGGCGCGCCAGTCCTCCGACAGA
CTGAGTCGGCCGGTCGAATCAAGCTTATCGATACCGTCGACGGATCCGCTAGCCCGCGGTTCGAAATGGA
CGTGCTCCCCATGTGCAGCATCTTCCAGGAGCTCCAGATCGTGCACGAGACCGGCTACTTCTCGGCGCTG
CCGTCTCTGGAGGAGTACTGGCAACAGACCTGCCTAGAGCTGGAACGTTACCTCCAGAGCGAGCCCTGCT
ATGTTTCAGCCTCAGAAATCAAATTTGACAGCCAGGAAGATCTGTGGACCAAAATCATTCTGGCTCGGGA
GAAAAAGGAGGAATCCGAACTGAAGATATCTTCCAGTCCTCCAGAGGACACTCTCATCAGCCCGAGCTTT
TGTTACAACTTAGAGACCAACAGCCTGAACTCAGATGTCAGCAGCGAATCCTCTGACAGCTCCGAGGAAC
TTTCTCCCACGGCCAAGTTTACCTCCGACCCCATTGGCGAAGTTTTGGTCAGCTCGGGAAAATTGAGCTC
CTCTGTCACCTCCACGCCTCCATCTTCTCCGGAACTGAGCAGGGAACCTTCTCAACTGTGGGGTTGCGTG
CCCGGGGAGCTGCCCTCGCCAGGGAAGGTGCGCAGCGGGACTTCGGGGAAGCCAGGTGACAAGGGAAATG
GCGATGCCTCCCCCGACGGCAGGAGGAGGGTGCACCGGTGCCACTTTAACGGCTGCAGGAAAGTTTACAC
CAAAAGCTCCCACTTGAAAGCACACCAGCGGACGCACACAGGAGAAAAGCCTTACAGATGCTCATGGGAA
GGGTGTGAGTGGCGTTTTGCAAGAAGTGATGAGTTAACCAGGCACTTCCGAAAGCACACCGGGGCCAAGC
CTTTTAAATGCTCCCACTGTGACAGGTGTTTTTCCAGGTCTGACCACCTGGCCCTGCACATGAAGAGGCA
CCTCTGAACCGGTCGGATCCCCCGGGCTGCAGGAATTCGAGCATCTTACCGCCATTTATTCCCATATTTG
TTCTGTTTTTCTTGATTTGGGTATACATTTAAATGTTAATAAAACAAAATGGTGGGGCAATCATTTACAT
TTTTAGGGATATGTAATTACTAGTTCAGGTGTATTGCCACAAGACAAACATGTTAAGAAACTTTCCCGTT
ATTTACGCTCTGTTCCTGTTAATCAACCTCTGGATTACAAAATTTGTGAAAGATTGACTGATATTCTTAA
CTATGTTGCTCCTTTTACGCTGTGTGGATATGCTGCTTTAATGCCTCTGTATCATGCTATTGCTTCCCGT
ACGGCTTTCGTTTTCTCCTCCTTGTATAAATCCTGGTTGCTGTCTCTTTATGAGGAGTTGTGGCCCGTTG
TCCGTCAACGTGGCGTGGTGTGCTCTGTGTTTGCTGACGCAACCCCCACTGGCTGGGGCATTGCCACCAC
CTGTCAACTCCTTTCTGGGACTTTCGCTTTCCCCCTCCCGATCGCCACGGCAGAACTCATCGCCGCCTGC
CTTGCCCGCTGCTGGACAGGGGCTAGGTTGCTGGGCACTGATAATTCCGTGGTGTTGTCGGGGAAGCTGA
CGTCCTTTGCAATTCGATATCAAGCTGTACCTTCTAGATGTACAATTACCCAAGCGCTTCTAGACCAATG
ACTTACAAGGCAGCTGTAGATCTTAGCCACTTTTTAAAAGAAAAGGGGGGACTGGAAGGGCTAATTCACT
CCCAACGAAGACAAGATCTGCTTTTTGCTTGTACTGGGTCTCTCTGGTTAGACCAGATCTGAGCCTGGGA
GCTCTCTGGCTAACTAGGGAACCCACTGCTTAAGCCTCAATAAAGCTTGCCTTGAGTGCTTCAAGTAGTG
TGTGCCCGTCTGTTGTGTGACTCTGGTAACTAGAGATCCCTCAGACCCTTTTAGTCAGTGTGGAAAATCT
CTAGCAGTAGTAGTTCATGTCATCTTATTATTCAGTATTTATAACTTGCAAAGAAATGAATATCAGAGAG
TGAGAGGAACTTGTTTATTGCAGCTTATAATGGTTACAAATAAAGCAATAGCATCACAAATTTCACAAAT
AAAGCATTTTTTTCACTGCATTCTAGTTGTGGTTTGTCCAAACTCATCAATGTATCTTATCATGTCTGGC
TCTAGCTATCCCGCCCCTAACTCCGCCCATCCCGCCCCTAACTCCGCCCAGTTCCGCCCATTCTCCGCCC
CATGGCTGACTAATTTTTTTT
