>Addgene plasmid #219185 | SFFV-KLF6-Brd 242 | depositor partial sequence | sequence record 428035 | TF ORF
ATGGACGTGCTCCCCATGTGCAGCATCTTCCAGGAGCTCCAGATCGTGCACGAGACCGGCTACTTCTCGG
CGCTGCCGTCTCTGGAGGAGTACTGGCAACAGACCTGCCTAGAGCTGGAACGTTACCTCCAGAGCGAGCC
CTGCTATGTTTCAGCCTCAGAAATCAAATTTGACAGCCAGGAAGATCTGTGGACCAAAATCATTCTGGCT
CGGGAGAAAAAGGAGGAATCCGAACTGAAGATATCTTCCAGTCCTCCAGAGGACACTCTCATCAGCCCGA
GCTTTTGTTACAACTTAGAGACCAACAGCCTGAACTCAGATGTCAGCAGCGAATCCTCTGACAGCTCCGA
GGAACTTTCTCCCACGGCCAAGTTTACCTCCGACCCCATTGGCGAAGTTTTGGTCAGCTCGGGAAAATTG
AGCTCCTCTGTCACCTCCACGCCTCCATCTTCTCCGGAACTGAGCAGGGAACCTTCTCAACTGTGGGGTT
GCGTGCCCGGGGAGCTGCCCTCGCCAGGGAAGGTGCGCAGCGGGACTTCGGGGAAGCCAGGTGACAAGGG
AAATGGCGATGCCTCCCCCGACGGCAGGAGGAGGGTGCACCGGTGCCACTTTAACGGCTGCAGGAAAGTT
TACACCAAAAGCTCCCACTTGAAAGCACACCAGCGGACGCACACAGGAGAAAAGCCTTACAGATGCTCAT
GGGAAGGGTGTGAGTGGCGTTTTGCAAGAAGTGATGAGTTAACCAGGCACTTCCGAAAGCACACCGGGGC
CAAGCCTTTTAAATGCTCCCACTGTGACAGGTGTTTTTCCAGGTCTGACCACCTGGCCCTGCACATGAAG
AGGCACCTCTGA
