>Addgene plasmid #219185 | SFFV-KLF6-Brd 242 | depositor partial sequence | sequence record 428036 | Barcode sequence
TGTACAATTACCCAAGCGCT
